Addgene plasmid #44144: p6671 MSCV-IP N-HAonly 38E6
Depositing lab: Peter Howley. Depositing organization: Harvard Medical School. Publication: Comprehensive analysis of host cellular interactions with human papillomavirus E6 proteins identifies new E6 binding partners and reflects viral diversity. White EA, Kramer RE, Tan MJ, Hayes SD, Harper JW, Howley PM. J Virol. 2012 Dec;86(24):13174-86. doi: 10.1128/JVI.02172-12. Epub 2012 Sep 26. PubMed 23015706.
Backbone
  Vector backbone: MSCV-IP N-HAonly
  Backbone size w/o insert (bp): 8100
  Total vector size (bp): 8600
  Modifications to backbone: Retroviral vector for HA-tagged HPV38 E6 expression. No starting ATG in viral ORF, translation begins from tag only. Puro resistance protein expressed from an IRES.
  Vector type: Mammalian Expression, Retroviral
  Selectable markers: Puromycin
Growth in bacteria
  Bacterial resistance: Ampicillin, 100 μg/mL
  Growth temperature: 37°C
  Growth strain: DH5alpha
  Copy number: Unknown
Gene/Insert
  Gene/Insert name: HPV38E6
  Species: HPV38
  Insert size (bp): 500
  Promoter: MSCV LTR
  Tag / fusion protein: HA (N terminal on backbone)
  Cloning method: Gateway Cloning
  Sequencing primers: 5′ 5' CTACATCGTGACCTGGGAAGC 3'
Resource information
  A portion of this plasmid was derived from a plasmid made by: From DKFZ.
Terms and licenses: Academic/Nonprofit Terms; Industry Terms: Not Available to Industry
Depositor comments: DKFZ is the co-provider of this plasmid.
How to cite: p6671 MSCV-IP N-HAonly 38E6 was a gift from Peter Howley (Addgene plasmid # 44144 ; http://n2t.net/addgene:44144 ; RRID:Addgene_44144)
