[The description below was written by a language model from this plasmid's Addgene catalogue record.]
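Description:
p6671 MSCV-IP N-HAonly 38E6 is a retroviral mammalian expression plasmid built on the MSCV-IP N-HAonly backbone, a murine stem cell virus-derived vector of about 8.1 kb that reaches roughly 8.6 kb with its insert. It is propagated in E. coli under ampicillin selection. The record does not state the bacterial origin of replication, and copy number is listed as unknown. No feature table accompanies the entry, so the exact layout of the viral elements cannot be confirmed beyond what the catalogue fields describe.

The payload is the E6 open reading frame of human papillomavirus type 38, an insert of about 500 bp introduced by Gateway recombination cloning. Transcription is driven by the MSCV long terminal repeat, which serves as the promoter once the vector is expressed or integrated as a provirus. An HA epitope tag supplied by the backbone is fused to the N terminus of E6. The viral ORF was cloned without its own start codon, so translation can begin only at the tag, and every E6 molecule produced therefore carries the HA epitope. Downstream, an internal ribosome entry site directs translation of a puromycin resistance protein from the same transcript. This bicistronic arrangement links drug selection to E6 expression, so that transduced cells surviving puromycin should also express the tagged protein.

The design suits packaging into retroviral particles and generating stable cell populations expressing HA-tagged HPV38 E6. The associated study surveyed host cell proteins that interact with E6 proteins from diverse papillomavirus types, an application in which the HA tag would support detection and affinity capture of E6 complexes.
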