>Addgene plasmid #44144 | p6671 MSCV-IP N-HAonly 38E6 | addgene partial sequence | sequence record 63317 | pLXSN5 5'-CCCTTGAACCTCCTCGTTCGACC-3'
CGCCCTCCTCCTTCTCTAGGCGCCGGAATTAGATCTGCCACCATGCTCGATGGAGGATACCCATACGATG
TTCCAGATTACGCTGCTCGAGGTTATCAAACAAGTTTGTACAAAAAAGTTGGCGAACTACCAAAACCTCA
AACTGTGCAGCAGCTCAGTGATAAGTTAACAGTTCCTGTAGAGGATCTGTTATTACCCTGTAGATTCTGC
AACAGTTTCCTCACGTACATTGAATTACGTGAGTTTGATTACAAGAACTTACAGTTAATCTGGACTCAAG
AGGATTTTGTTTTTGCATGTTGTAGCAGTTGTGCTTATGCTTCTGCTCAATATGAATGTCAGCAGTTTTA
TGAATTAACTGTCTTTGGCCGTGAAATTGAACAGGTGGAGCAACAGACAATAGGCCTTATTGTTATAAGG
TGTCAGTATTGTTTAAAGTGTCTTGATTTGATAGAAAAATTAGATATCTGTTGCTCTCATCAAGCATTTC
ACAAGGTTAGAGGCAATTGGAAAGGAAGGTGCAGGCATTGCAAAGCAATAGAATGATACCCAACTTTCTT
GTACAAAGTGGTTCGATAACGAATTCCGCCCCCCCCCC
